>Addgene plasmid #132949 | pRSF-1b-S3-M129C | addgene full sequence | sequence record 263305 | Addgene NGS Result
GGGGAATTGTGAGCGGATAACAATTCCCCTGTAGAAATAATTTTGTTTAACTTTAATAAGGAGATATACC
ATGGGTCAGAAAGTACATCCTAATGGTATTCGCCTGGGTATTGTAAAACCATGGAACTCTACCTGGTTTG
CGAACACCAAAGAATTCGCTGACAACCTGGACAGCGATTTTAAAGTACGTCAGTACCTGACTAAGGAACT
GGCTAAAGCGTCCGTATCTCGTATCGTTATCGAGCGTCCGGCTAAGAGCATCCGTGTAACCATTCACACT
GCTCGCCCGGGTATCGTTATCGGTAAAAAAGGTGAAGACGTAGAAAAACTGCGTAAGGTCGTAGCGGACA
TCGCTGGCGTTCCTGCACAGATCAACATCGCCGAAGTTCGTAAGCCTGAACTGGACGCAAAACTGGTTGC
TGACAGCATCACTTCTCAGCTGGAACGTCGCGTTTGCTTCCGTCGTGCTATGAAGCGTGCTGTACAGAAC
GCAATGCGTCTGGGCGCTAAAGGTATTAAAGTTGAAGTTAGCGGCCGTCTGGGCGGCGCGGAAATCGCAC
GTACCGAATGGTACCGCGAAGGTCGCGTACCGCTGCACACTCTGCGTGCTGACATCGACTACAACACCTC
TGAAGCGCACACCACTTACGGTGTAATCGGCGTTAAAGTGTGGATCTTCAAAGGCGAGATCCTGGGTGGT
ATGGCTGCTGTTGAACAACCGGAAAAACCGGCTGCTCAGCCTAAAAAGCAGCAGCGTAAAGGCCGTAAAT
AATTAACCTAGGCTGCTGCCACCGCTGAGCAATAACTAGCATAACCCCTTGGGGCCTCTAAACGGGTCTT
GAGGGGTTTTTTGCTGAAACCTCAGGCATTTGAGAAGCACACGGTCACACTGCTTCCGGTAGTCAATAAA
CCGGTAAACCAGCAATAGACATAAGCGGCTATTTAACGACCCTGCCCTGAACCGACGACAAGCTGACGAC
CGGGTCTCCGCAAGTGGCACTTTTCGGGGAAATGTGCGCGGAACCCCTATTTGTTTATTTTTCTAAATAC
ATTCAAATATGTATCCGCTCATGAATTAATTCTTAGAAAAACTCATCGAGCATCAAATGAAACTGCAATT
TATTCATATCAGGATTATCAATACCATATTTTTGAAAAAGCCGTTTCTGTAATGAAGGAGAAAACTCACC
GAGGCAGTTCCATAGGATGGCAAGATCCTGGTATCGGTCTGCGATTCCGACTCGTCCAACATCAATACAA
CCTATTAATTTCCCCTCGTCAAAAATAAGGTTATCAAGTGAGAAATCACCATGAGTGACGACTGAATCCG
GTGAGAATGGCAAAAGTTTATGCATTTCTTTCCAGACTTGTTCAACAGGCCAGCCATTACGCTCGTCATC
AAAATCACTCGCATCAACCAAACCGTTATTCATTCGTGATTGCGCCTGAGCGAGACGAAATACGCGGTCG
CTGTTAAAAGGACAATTACAAACAGGAATCGAATGCAACCGGCGCAGGAACACTGCCAGCGCATCAACAA
TATTTTCACCTGAATCAGGATATTCTTCTAATACCTGGAATGCTGTTTTCCCGGGGATCGCAGTGGTGAG
TAACCATGCATCATCAGGAGTACGGATAAAATGCTTGATGGTCGGAAGAGGCATAAATTCCGTCAGCCAG
TTTAGTCTGACCATCTCATCTGTAACATCATTGGCAACGCTACCTTTGCCATGTTTCAGAAACAACTCTG
GCGCATCGGGCTTCCCATACAATCGATAGATTGTCGCACCTGATTGCCCGACATTATCGCGAGCCCATTT
ATACCCATATAAATCAGCATCCATGTTGGAATTTAATCGCGGCCTAGAGCAAGACGTTTCCCGTTGAATA
TGGCTCATACTCTTCCTTTTTCAATATTATTGAAGCATTTATCAGGGTTATTGTCTCATGAGCGGATACA
TATTTGAATGTATTTAGAAAAATAAACAAATAGGCATGCAGCGCTCTTCCGCTTCCTCGCTCACTGACTC
GCTACGCTCGGTCGTTCGACTGCGGCGAGCGGTGTCAGCTCACTCAAAAGCGGTAATACGGTTATCCACA
GAATCAGGGGATAAAGCCGGAAAGAACATGTGAGCAAAAAGCAAAGCACCGGAAGAAGCCAACGCCGCAG
GCGTTTTTCCATAGGCTCCGCCCCCCTGACGAGCATCACAAAAATCGACGCTCAAGCCAGAGGTGGCGAA
ACCCGACAGGACTATAAAGATACCAGGCGTTTCCCCCTGGAAGCTCCCTCGTGCGCTCTCCTGTTCCGAC
CCTGCCGCTTACCGGATACCTGTCCGCCTTTCTCCCTTCGGGAAGCGTGGCGCTTTCTCATAGCTCACGC
TGTTGGTATCTCAGTTCGGTGTAGGTCGTTCGCTCCAAGCTGGGCTGTGTGCACGAACCCCCCGTTCAGC
CCGACCGCTGCGCCTTATCCGGTAACTATCGTCTTGAGTCCAACCCGGTAAGACACGACTTATCGCCACT
GGCAGCAGCCATTGGTAACTGATTTAGAGGACTTTGTCTTGAAGTTATGCACCTGTTAAGGCTAAACTGA
AAGAACAGATTTTGGTGAGTGCGGTCCTCCAACCCACTTACCTTGGTTCAAAGAGTTGGTAGCTCAGCGA
ACCTTGAGAAAACCACCGTTGGTAGCGGTGGTTTTTCTTTATTTATGAGATGATGAATCAATCGGTCTAT
CAAGTCAACGAACAGCTATTCCGTTACTCTAGATTTCAGTGCAATTTATCTCTTCAAATGTAGCACCTGA
AGTCAGCCCCATACGATATAAGTTGTAATTCTCATGTTAGTCATGCCCCGCGCCCACCGGAAGGAGCTGA
CTGGGTTGAAGGCTCTCAAGGGCATCGGTCGAGATCCCGGTGCCTAATGAGTGAGCTAACTTACATTAAT
TGCGTTGCGCTCACTGCCCGCTTTCCAGTCGGGAAACCTGTCGTGCCAGCTGCATTAATGAATCGGCCAA
CGCGCGGGGAGAGGCGGTTTGCGTATTGGGCGCCAGGGTGGTTTTTCTTTTCACCAGTGAGACGGGCAAC
AGCTGATTGCCCTTCACCGCCTGGCCCTGAGAGAGTTGCAGCAAGCGGTCCACGCTGGTTTGCCCCAGCA
GGCGAAAATCCTGTTTGATGGTGGTTAACGGCGGGATATAACATGAGCTGTCTTCGGTATCGTCGTATCC
CACTACCGAGATGTCCGCACCAACGCGCAGCCCGGACTCGGTAATGGCGCGCATTGCGCCCAGCGCCATC
TGATCGTTGGCAACCAGCATCGCAGTGGGAACGATGCCCTCATTCAGCATTTGCATGGTTTGTTGAAAAC
CGGACATGGCACTCCAGTCGCCTTCCCGTTCCGCTATCGGCTGAATTTGATTGCGAGTGAGATATTTATG
CCAGCCAGCCAGACGCAGACGCGCCGAGACAGAACTTAATGGGCCCGCTAACAGCGCGATTTGCTGGTGA
CCCAATGCGACCAGATGCTCCACGCCCAGTCGCGTACCGTCTTCATGGGAGAAAATAATACTGTTGATGG
GTGTCTGGTCAGAGACATCAAGAAATAACGCCGGAACATTAGTGCAGGCAGCTTCCACAGCAATGGCATC
CTGGTCATCCAGCGGATAGTTAATGATCAGCCCACTGACGCGTTGCGCGAGAAGATTGTGCACCGCCGCT
TTACAGGCTTCGACGCCGCTTCGTTCTACCATCGACACCACCACGCTGGCACCCAGTTGATCGGCGCGAG
ATTTAATCGCCGCGACAATTTGCGACGGCGCGTGCAGGGCCAGACTGGAGGTGGCAACGCCAATCAGCAA
CGACTGTTTGCCCGCCAGTTGTTGTGCCACGCGGTTGGGAATGTAATTCAGCTCCGCCATCGCCGCTTCC
ACTTTTTCCCGCGTTTTCGCAGAAACGTGGCTGGCCTGGTTCACCACGCGGGAAACGGTCTGATAAGAGA
CACCGGCATACTCTGCGACATCGTATAACGTTACTGGTTTCACATTCACCACCCTGAATTGACTCTCTTC
CGGGCGCTATCATGCCATACCGCGAAAGGTTTTGCGCCATTCGATGGTGTCCGGGATCTCGACGCTCTCC
CTTATGCGACTCCTGCATTAGGAAATTAATACGACTCACTATA
Features (pLannotate 1.2.2; 15 found; start..end, strand, type, name):
      3..27      +  protein_bind   lac operator: The lac repressor binds to the lac operator to inhibit transcription in E. coli. This inhibition can be relieved by adding lactose or isopropyl-β-D-thiogalactopyranoside (IPTG). lac repressor encoded by lacI
     42..64      +  RBS            RBS: efficient ribosome binding site from bacteriophage T7 gene 10 (Olins and Rangwala, 1989)
     71..769     +  CDS            rpsC: RS3_ECOLI - Experimental evidence at protein level: Swiss-Prot protein existence level 1. Plays a role in mRNA unwinding by the ribosome, possibly by forming part of a processivity clamp. From Escherichia coli (strain K12).
    781..798     +  CDS            SET1 (fragment): solubility-enhancement tag derived from T7 phage gene 10B
    806..853     +  terminator     T7 terminator: transcription terminator for bacteriophage T7 RNA polymerase
   1017..1074    +  promoter       AmpR promoter (fragment): bla
   1083..1898    -  CDS            KanR: aminoglycoside phosphotransferase; aph(3')-Ia; confers resistance to kanamycin in bacteria or G418 (Geneticin®) in eukaryotes
   1899..1990    -  promoter       AmpR promoter: bla
   2006..2755    -  rep_origin     RSF ori: Plasmids containing the RSF 1030 origin of replication can be propagated in E. coli cells that contain additional plasmids with compatible origins.
   2838..2902    -  CDS            TcR (fragment): tetracycline efflux protein; tet; confers resistance to tetracycline
   2917..2938    -  protein_bind   CAP binding site: CAP binding activates transcription in the presence of cAMP. E. coli catabolite activator protein
   2951..4033    -  CDS            lacI: lac repressor; lacI; The lac repressor binds to the lac operator to inhibit transcription in E. coli. This inhibition can be relieved by adding lactose or isopropyl-β-D-thiogalactopyranoside (IPTG).
   4034..4111    -  promoter       lacI promoter: lacI
   4119..4154    -  CDS            TcR (fragment): tetracycline efflux protein; tet; confers resistance to tetracycline
   4157..2       +  promoter       T7 promoter (across the origin): promoter for bacteriophage T7 RNA polymerase
