[The description below was written by a language model from this plasmid's Addgene catalogue record and pLannotate feature annotations shown in this document.]
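Description:
pRSF-1b-S3-M129C is a bacterial expression plasmid built on the Novagen pRSF-1b backbone for producing an untagged mutant of the Escherichia coli small-subunit ribosomal protein S3 (rpsC) in E. coli. The 4,173-nt plasmid replicates from the RSF1030 origin, which gives high copy number and is compatible with plasmids carrying other origin types, so it can coexist with them in the same cell. Selection is by kanamycin through an aminoglycoside phosphotransferase (aph(3')-Ia) gene driven by a bla-type promoter. The short tetracycline-resistance, extra AmpR promoter and SET1 fragments in the automated annotation are brief matches in backbone sequence rather than functional elements.

The roughly 700-bp rpsC coding sequence, inserted by Gibson cloning, carries an M129C substitution that replaces methionine 129 with cysteine. It sits in a standard T7lac expression cassette: a T7 promoter followed directly by a lac operator, the efficient T7 gene 10 ribosome binding site, the open reading frame, and a T7 terminator downstream. The plasmid also encodes lacI under its own promoter, so the lac repressor holds the cassette off until lactose or IPTG is supplied. Transcription additionally requires a host strain that provides T7 RNA polymerase. No affinity or solubility tag is fused to the protein, consistent with the stated purpose of tagless expression.

The record does not state why the cysteine was introduced. The associated publication concerns transient protein–RNA interactions during nascent ribosomal RNA folding, so the construct evidently serves as a source of recombinant S3 variant for such ribosome assembly studies.
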