Addgene plasmid #132949: pRSF-1b-S3-M129C
Purpose: Expresses tagless S3-M129C mutant ribosomal protein in E.coli
Depositing lab: James Williamson. Depositing organization: Scripps California (The Scripps Research Institute). Publication: Transient Protein-RNA Interactions Guide Nascent Ribosomal RNA Folding. Duss O, Stepanyuk GA, Puglisi JD, Williamson JR. Cell. 2019 Nov 27;179(6):1357-1369.e16. doi: 10.1016/j.cell.2019.10.035. Epub 2019 Nov 21. PubMed 31761533.
Backbone
  Vector backbone: pRSF-1b
  Backbone manufacturer: Novagen
  Vector type: Bacterial Expression
Growth in bacteria
  Bacterial resistance: Kanamycin, 50 μg/mL
  Growth temperature: 37°C
  Growth strain: DH5alpha
  Copy number: High Copy
Gene/Insert
  Gene/Insert name: E.coli ribosomal protein S3 (alt name: rpsC)
  Species: E.coli
  Insert size (bp): 702
  Mutation: M129C
  Entrez Gene: rpsC (a.k.a. b3314, ECK3301)
  Promoter: T7
  Cloning method: Gibson Cloning
  Sequencing primers: 5′ T7 forward; 3′ T7 reverse
Terms and licenses: Academic/Nonprofit Terms; Industry Terms: Not Available to Industry
How to cite: pRSF-1b-S3-M129C was a gift from James Williamson (Addgene plasmid # 132949 ; http://n2t.net/addgene:132949 ; RRID:Addgene_132949)
