>Addgene plasmid #132949 | pRSF-1b-S3-M129C | depositor partial sequence | sequence record 255751 | T7 promoter forward
GGCGGTACATTCCCTGTAGAATAATTTTGTTTAACTTTAATAAGGAGATATACCATGGGTCAGAAAGTAC
ATCCTAATGGTATTCGCCTGGGTATTGTAAAACCATGGAACTCTACCTGGTTTGCGAACACCAAAGAATT
CGCTGACAACCTGGACAGCGATTTTAAAGTACGTCAGTACCTGACTAAGGAACTGGCTAAAGCGTCCGTA
TCTCGTATCGTTATCGAGCGTCCGGCTAAGAGCATCCGTGTAACCATTCACACTGCTCGCCCGGGTATCG
TTATCGGTAAAAAAGGTGAAGACGTAGAAAAACTGCGTAAGGTCGTAGCGGACATCGCTGGCGTTCCTGC
ACAGATCAACATCGCCGAAGTTCGTAAGCCTGAACTGGACGCAAAACTGGTTGCTGACAGCATCACTTCT
CAGCTGGAACGTCGCGTTTGCTTCCGTCGTGCTATGAAGCGTGCTGTACAGAACGCAATGCGTCTGGGCG
CTAAAGGTATTAAAGTTGAAGTTAGCGGCCGTCTGGGCGGCGCGGAAATCGCACGTACCGAATGGTACCG
CGAAGGTCGCGTACCGCTGCACACTCTGCGTGCTGACATCGACTACAACACCTCTGAAGCGCACACCACT
TACGGTGTAATCGGCGTTAAAGTGTGGATCTTCAAAGGCGAGATCCTGGGTGGTATGGCTGCTGTTGAAC
AACCGGAAAAACCGGCTGCTCAGCCTAAAAAGCAGCAGCGTAAAGGCCGTAAATAATTAACCTAGGCTGC
TGCCACCGCTGAGCAATAACTAGCATAACCCCTTGGGGCCTCTAAACGGGTCTTGAGGGGTTTTTTGCTG
AAACCTCACGCATTTGAGAAGCACACGGTCACACTGCTTCCGGTAGTCAATAAACCGGTAAACCAGCAAT
AGACATAAGCGGCTATTTAACGACCCTGCCCTGAACCGACGACAGCTGACGACCGGGTCTCCGCAAGTGG
CACTTTTCGGGGAAATGTGCGCGACCCTCAGTGGTAATTCCTAAATACATTCCAATATGTATCCGCTCAT
GAATTAATGCTTACGAAAACTCATCGAGCATCAAATGAACTGCATTTATCATATCAGATATCATACATAT
TTTTGGAAAAGCGTTCTGTATGAGAAAAACTCACCGAGCAGTCCT
